>Addgene plasmid #157913 | pDS05 | depositor full sequence | sequence record 304786 | pDS05 sequence 10082 bps
ATGAACAAAAATATAAAATATTCTCAAAACTTTTTAACGAGTGAAAAAGTACTCAACCAAATAATAAAAC
AATTGAATTTAAAAGAAACCGATACCGTTTACGAAATTGGAACAGGTAAAGGGCATTTAACGACGAAACT
GGCTAAAATAAGTAAACAGGTAACGTCTATTGAATTAGACAGTCATCTATTCAACTTATCGTCAGAAAAA
TTAAAACTGAATACTCGTGTCACTTTAATTCACCAAGATATTCTACAGTTTCAATTCCCTAACAAACAGA
GGTATAAAATTGTTGGGAGTATTCCTTACCATTTAAGCACACAAATTATTAAAAAAGTGGTTTTTGAAAG
CCATGCGTCTGACATCTATCTGATTGTTGAAGAAGGATTCTACAAGCGTACCTTGGATATTCACCGAACA
CTAGGGTTGCTCTTGCACACTCAAGTCTCGATTCAGCAATTGCTTAAGCTGCCAGCGGAATGCTTTCATC
CTAAACCAAAAGTAAACAGTGTCTTAATAAAACTTACCCGCCATACCACAGATGTTCCAGATAAATATTG
GAAGCTATATACGTACTTTGTTTCAAAATGGGTCAATCGAGAATATCGTCAACTGTTTACTAAAAATCAG
TTTCATCAAGCAATGAAACACGCCAAAGTAAACAATTTAAGTACCGTTACTTATGAGCAAGTATTGTCTA
TTTTTAATAGTTATCTATTATTTAACGGGAGGAAATAATTCTATGAGTCGCTTTTGAATCTAGAGCGGTT
CAGTAGAAAAGATCAAAGGATCTTCTTGAGATCCTTTTTTTCTGCGCGTAATCTTTTGCCCTGTAAACGA
AAAAACCACCTGGGGAGGTGGTTTGATCGAAGGTTAAGTCAGTTGGGGAACTGCTTAACCGTGGTAACTG
GCTTTCGCAGAGCACAGCAACCAAATCTGTCCTTCCAGTGTAGCCGGACTTTGGCGCACACTTCAAGAGC
AACCGCGTGTTTAGCTAAACAAATCCTCTGCGAACTCCCAGTTACCAATGGCTGCTGCCAGTGGCGTTTT
ACCGTGCTTTTCCGGGTTGGACTCAAGTGAACAGTTACCGGATAAGGCGCAGCAGTCGGGCTGAACGGGG
AGTTCTTGCTTACAGCCCAGCTTGGAGCGAACGACCTACACCGAGCCGAGATACCAGTGTGTGAGCTATG
AGAAAGCGCCACACTTCCCGTAAGGGAGAAAGGCGGAACAGGTATCCGGTAAACGGCAGGGTCGGAACAG
GAGAGCGCAAGAGGGAGCGACCCGCCGGAAACGGTGGGGATCTTTAAGTCCTGTCGGGTTTCGCCCGTAC
TGTCAGATTCATGGTTGAGCCTCACGGCTCCCACAGATGCACCGGAAAAGCGTCTGTTTATGTGAACTCT
GGCAGGAGGGCGGAGCCTATGGAAAAACGCCACCGGCGCGGCCCTGCTGTTTTGCCTCACATGTTAGTCC
CCTGCTTATCCACGGAATCTGTGGGTAACTTTGTATGTGTCCGCAGCGCCCGCCGCAGTCTCACGCCCGG
AGCGTAGCGACCGAGTGAGCTAGCTATTTGTTTATTTTTCTAAATACATTCAAATATGTATCCGCTCATG
AGACAATAACCCTGATAAATGCTTCAATAATATTGAAAAAGGAAGAGTATGAGGGAAGCGGTGATCGCCG
AAGTATCGACTCAACTATCAGAGGTAGTTGGCGTCATCGAGCGCCATCTCGAACCGACGTTGCTGGCCGT
ACATTTGTACGGCTCCGCAGTGGATGGCGGCCTGAAGCCACACAGTGATATTGATTTGCTGGTTACGGTG
ACCGTAAGGCTTGATGAAACAACGCGGCGAGCTTTGATCAACGACCTTTTGGAAACTTCGGCTTCCCCTG
GAGAGAGCGAGATTCTCCGCGCTGTAGAAGTCACCATTGTTGTGCACGACGACATCATTCCGTGGCGTTA
TCCAGCTAAGCGCGAACTGCAATTTGGAGAATGGCAGCGCAATGACATTCTTGCAGGTATCTTCGAGCCA
GCCACGATCGACATTGATCTGGCTATCTTGCTGACAAAAGCAAGAGAACATAGCGTTGCCTTGGTAGGTC
CAGCGGCGGAGGAACTCTTTGATCCGGTTCCTGAACAGGATCTATTTGAGGCGCTAAATGAAACCTTAAC
GCTATGGAACTCGCCGCCCGACTGGGCTGGCGATGAGCGAAATGTAGTGCTTACGTTGTCCCGCATTTGG
TACAGCGCAGTAACCGGCAAAATCGCGCCGAAGGATGTCGCTGCCGACTGGGCAATGGAGCGCCTGCCGG
CCCAGTATCAGCCCGTCATACTTGAAGCTAGACAGGCTTATCTTGGACAAGAAGAAGATCGCTTGGCCTC
GCGCGCAGATCAGTTGGAAGAATTTGTCCACTACGTGAAAGGCGAGATCACCAAGGTAGTCGGCAAATAA
TGTCTAACAATTCGTTCAAGTACAAGCACTTTGGGACGTTCTCCCTTAGTGCTTTTTTGATTTCTCATAG
GCCGGCCTGTTAGTCATATGGACACTTAAGGCAAATTGTTCAGAACTGAATAAAGCTGACGTTTTGCTTC
TATCCTTTCTTTGAGTTTTAGTGGATAATGATAATGAACAAGGTGTTCATAAATCTATTATAACAAGAAT
TCCAATCCCGGGTAAAGCTTCCAGCGGCCGCAGGAGGCAAAAATGGATAAGAAATACTCAATAGGCTTAG
ATATCGGCACAAATAGCGTCGGATGGGCGGTGATCACTGATGATTATAAGGTTCCGTCTAAAAAGTTCAA
GGTTCTGGGAAATACAGACCGCCACAGTATCAAAAAAAATCTTATAGGGGCTCTTTTATTTGACAGTGGA
GAGACAGCGGAAGCGACTCGTCTCAAACGGACAGCTCGTAGAAGGTATACACGTCGGAAGAATCGTATTT
GTTATCTACAGGAGATTTTTTCAAATGAGATGGCGAAAGTAGATGATAGTTTCTTTCATCGACTTGAAGA
GTCTTTTTTGGTGGAAGAAGACAAGAAGCATGAACGTCATCCTATTTTTGGAAATATAGTAGATGAAGTT
GCTTATCATGAGAAATATCCAACTATCTATCATCTGCGAAAAAAATTGGTAGATTCTACTGATAAAGCGG
ATTTGCGCTTAATCTATTTGGCCTTAGCGCATATGATTAAGTTTCGTGGTCATTTTTTGATTGAGGGAGA
TTTAAATCCTGATAATAGTGATGTGGACAAACTATTTATCCAGTTGGTACAAACCTACAATCAATTATTT
GAAGAAAACCCTATTAACGCAAGTGGAGTAGATGCTAAAGCGATTCTTTCTGCACGATTGAGTAAATCAA
GACGATTAGAAAATCTCATTGCTCAGCTCCCCGGTGAGAAGAAAAATGGCTTATTTGGGAATCTCATTGC
TTTGTCATTGGGTTTGACCCCTAATTTTAAATCAAATTTTGATTTGGCAGAAGATGCTAAATTACAGCTT
TCAAAAGATACTTACGATGATGATTTAGATAATTTATTGGCGCAAATTGGAGATCAATATGCTGATTTGT
TTTTGGCAGCTAAGAATTTATCAGATGCTATTTTACTTTCAGATATCCTAAGATTAAATAGTGAAATAAC
TAAGGCTCCCCTATCAGCTTCAATGATTAAACGCTACGATGAACATCATCAAGACTTGACTCTTTTAAAA
GCTTTAGTTCGACAACAACTTCCAGAAAAGTATAAAGAAATCTTTTTTGATCAATCAAAAAACGGATATG
CAGGTTATATTGATGGGGGAGCTAGCCAAGAAGAATTTTATAAATTTATCAAACCAATTTTAGAAAAAAT
GGATGGTACTGAGGAATTATTGGCGAAACTAAATCGTGAAGATTTGCTGCGCAAGCAACGGACCTTTGAC
AACGGCTCTATTCCCCATCAAATTCACTTGGGTGAGCTGCATGCTATTCTGAGAAGACAAGAAGACTTTT
ATCCATTTTTAAAAGACAATCGTGAGAAGATTGAAAAAATCTTGACTTTTCGAATTCCTTATTATGTTGG
TCCATTGGCGCGTGGCAATAGTCGTTTTGCATGGATGACTCGGAAGTCTGAAGAAACAATTACCCCATGG
AATTTTGAAGAAGTTGTCGATAAAGGTGCTTCAGCTCAATCATTTATTGAACGCATGACAAACTTTGATA
AAAATCTTCCAAATGAAAAAGTACTACCAAAACATAGTTTGCTTTATGAGTATTTTACGGTTTATAACGA
ATTGACAAAGGTCAAATATGTTACTGAGGGAATGCGAAAACCAGCATTTCTTTCAGGTGAACAGAAGAAA
GCCATTGTTGATTTACTCTTCAAAACAAATCGAAAAGTAACCGTTAAGCAATTAAAAGAAGATTATTTCA
AAAAAATAGAATGTTTTGATAGTGTTGAAATTTCAGGAGTTGAAGATAGATTTAATGCTTCATTAGGTAC
CTACCATGATTTGCTAAAAATTATTAAAGATAAAGATTTTTTGGATAATGAAGAAAATGAAGATATCTTA
GAGGATATTGTTTTAACATTGACCTTATTTGAAGATAGGGAGATGATTGAGGAAAGACTTAAAACATATG
CTCACCTCTTTGATGATAAGGTGATGAAACAGCTTAAACGTCGCCGTTATACTGGTTGGGGACGTTTGTC
TCGAAAATTGATTAATGGTATTAGGGATAAGCAATCTGGCAAAACAATATTAGATTTTTTGAAATCAGAT
GGTTTTGCCAATCGCAATTTTATGCAGCTGATCCATGATGATAGTTTGACATTTAAAGAAGACATTCAAA
AAGCACAAGTGTCTGGACAAGGCGATAGTTTACATGAACATATTGCAAATTTAGCTGGTAGCCCTGCTAT
TAAAAAAGGTATTTTACAGACTGTAAAAGTTGTTGATGAATTGGTCAAAGTAATGGGGCGGCATAAGCCA
GAAAATATCGTTATTGAAATGGCACGTGAAAATCAGACAACTCAAAAGGGCCAGAAAAATTCGCGTGAGC
GTATGAAACGTATTGAAGAAGGTATCAAAGAATTAGGAAGTCAGATTCTTAAAGAGCATCCTGTTGAAAA
TACTCAATTGCAAAATGAAAAGCTCTATCTCTATTATCTCCAAAATGGAAGAGACATGTATGTGGACCAA
GAATTAGATATTAATCGTTTAAGTGATTATGATGTCGATCACATTGTTCCACAAAGTTTCATTAAAGACG
ATTCAATAGACAATAAGGTCTTAACGCGTTCTGATAAAAATCGTGGTAAATCGAATAACGTTCCAAGTGA
AGAAGTAGTCAAAAAGATGAAAAACTATTGGAGACAACTTCTAAACGCCAAGTTAATCACTCAACGTAAG
TTTGATAATTTAACGAAAGCTGAACGTGGAGGTTTGAGTGAACTTGATAAAGCTGGTTTTATCAAACGCC
AATTGGTTGAAACTCGCCAAATCACTAAGCATGTGGCACAAATTTTGGATAGTCGCATGAATACTAAATA
CGATGAAAATGATAAACTTATTCGAGAGGTTAAAGTGATTACCTTAAAATCTAAATTAGTTTCTGACTTC
CGAAAAGATTTCCAATTCTATAAAGTACGTGAGATTAACAATTACCATCATGCCCATGATGCGTATCTTA
ATGCCGTCGTTGGAACTGCTTTGATTAAGAAATATCCAAAACTTGAATCGGAGTTTGTCTATGGTGATTA
TAAAGTTTATGATGTTCGTAAAATGATTGCTAAGTCTGAGCAGGAAATAGGCAAAGCAACCGCAAAATAT
TTCTTTTACTCTAATATCATGAACTTCTTCAAAACAGAAATTACACTTGCAAATGGAGAGATTCGCAAAC
GCCCTCTAATCGAAACTAATGGGGAAACTGGAGAAATTGTCTGGGATAAAGGGCGAGATTTTGCCACAGT
GCGCAAAGTATTGTCCATGCCCCAAGTCAATATTGTCAAGAAAACAGAAGTACAGACAGGCGGATTCTCC
AAGGAGTCAATTTTACCAAAAAGAAATTCGGACAAGCTTATTGCTCGTAAAAAAGACTGGGATCCAAAAA
AATATGGTGGTTTTGATAGTCCAACGGTAGCTTATTCAGTCCTAGTGGTTGCTAAGGTGGAAAAAGGGAA
ATCGAAGAAGTTAAAATCCGTTAAAGAGTTACTAGGGATCACAATTATGGAAAGAAGTTCCTTTGAAAAA
AATCCGATTGACTTTTTAGAAGCTAAAGGATATAAGGAAGTTAGAAAAGACTTAATCGTTAAACTACCTA
AATATAGTCTTTTTGAGTTAGAAAACGGTCGTAAACGGATGCTGGCTAGTGCCGGAGAATTACAAAAAGG
AAATGAGCTGGCTCTGCCAAGCAAATATGTGAATTTTTTATATTTAGCTAGTCATTATGAAAAGTTGAAG
GGTAGTCCAGAAGATAACGAACAAAAACAATTGTTTGTGGAGCAGCATAAGCATTATTTAGATGAGATTA
TTGAGCAAATCAGTGAATTTTCTAAGCGTGTTATTTTAGCAGATGCCAATTTAGATAAAGTTCTTAGTGC
ATATAACAAACATAGAGACAAACCAATACGTGAACAAGCAGAAAATATTATTCATTTATTTACGTTGACG
AATCTTGGAGCTCCCGCTGCTTTTAAATATTTTGATACAACAATTGATCGTAAACGATATACGTCTACAA
AAGAAGTTTTAGATGCCACTTTTATCCATCAATCCATCACTGGTCTTTATGAAACACGCATTGATTTGAG
TCAGCTAGGAGGTGACTAAGTCGACCTCGAGACTAGTCAAGGTCGGCAATTCTGCAGTACTAGGACGCCG
CCAAGCCAGCTTAAACCCAGCTCAATGAGCTGGGTTTTTTGTTTGTTAAAAATGAAGAAGAAACTGTGAA
GCGTATTTAGCGTATAAGAGACAGCCATTCTACAGTTTATTCTTGACATTGCACTGTCCCCCTGGTATAA
TAACTATATGAGACCTAGGAGGACAAACATGTCAAAAGGAGAAGAGCTGTTCACAGGTGTTGTGCCGATT
CTCGTTGAGCTTGACGGAGATGTAAACGGACACAAATTCTCTGTTCGCGGTGAAGGTGAAGGAGATGCAA
CAAACGGCAAGCTGACATTGAAGTTTATTTGCACAACTGGAAAGCTGCCGGTTCCTTGGCCGACACTTGT
AACGACGCTGACTTACGGCGTTCAATGCTTCTCTCGTTATCCAGACCACATGAAACGCCATGATTTCTTC
AAATCTGCAATGCCTGAAGGCTACGTTCAAGAGCGTACGATCAGCTTCAAAGATGACGGAACGTACAAAA
CAAGAGCAGAAGTGAAGTTTGAAGGTGACACACTTGTGAACCGCATTGAATTGAAAGGCATTGATTTCAA
AGAAGATGGAAACATCCTTGGACACAAACTTGAATACAACTTCAACAGCCACAACGTATACATCACTGCT
GACAAACAAAAAAACGGCATCAAAGCAAACTTCAAAATCCGTCATAACGTAGAGGACGGTTCTGTTCAGC
TTGCTGATCATTATCAGCAAAATACACCGATCGGTGACGGCCCGGTTCTTCTTCCTGATAACCATTATTT
ATCAACTCAAAGCGTATTATCAAAAGACCCAAATGAAAAGCGTGACCACATGGTGCTGCTTGAATTTGTG
ACAGCTGCTGGTATCACTCACGGCATGGATGAGCTTTATAAGTAAGGTCTCGGTTTAAGAGCTATGCTGG
AAACAGCATAGCAAGTTTAAATAAGGCTAGTCCGTTATCAACTTGAAAAAGTGGCACCGAGTCGGTGCTT
TTTTTCTGTCTCAATCGCAACATCAAACCAAAATAAAAACCCCCTTCGACTTTCGTCAGGGGGCTTTTAT
TTATTCAATAATCCCTCCTCTCAATAAATCTATTGTTGTACTTAATTCAACTTCCATTTCTCTGTATCTT
TCAATACGCTCTTTTAAGTCCTTAATTTCTTTTTTTAATTCCTCATTTTCAGCAAATAACTCTTTTTCTT
TGTTTGTCATTTTATTTCCCCCGTTTCAGCATCAAGAACCTTTGCATAACTTGCTCTATATCCACACTGA
TAATTGCCCTCAAACCATAATCTAAAGGCGCTAGAGTTTGTTGAAACAATATCTTTTACATCATTCGTAT
TTAAAATTCCAAACTCCGCTCCCCTAAGGCGAATAAAAGCCATTAAATCTTTTGTATTTACCAAATTATA
GTCATCCACTATATCTAAAAGTAAATTCTTCAATTCTCTTTTTTGGCTTTCATCAAGTGTTATATAGCGG
TCAATATCAAAATCATTAATGTTCAAAATATCTTTTTTGTCGTATATATGTTTATTCTTAGCAATAGCGT
CCTTTGATTCATGAGTCAAATATTCATATGAACCTTTGATATAATCAAGTATCTCAACATGAGCAACTGA
ACTATTCCCCAATTTTCGCTTAATCTTGTTCCTAACGCTTTCTATTGTTACAGGATTTCGTGCAATATAT
ATAACGTGATAGTGTGGTTTTTTATAGTGCTTTCCATTTTGTATAATATTACTATTATTCCATGTATCTT
TATCTTTTTTTTCGTCCATATCGTGTAAAGGACTGACAGCCATAGATACGCCCAAACTCTCTAATTTTTC
TTTCCAATCATTAGGAATTGAGTCAGGATATAATAAAAATCCAAAATTTCTAGCTTTAGTATTTTTAATA
GCCATGATATAATTACCTTATCAAAAACAAGTAGCGAAAACTCGTATCCTTCTAAAAACGCGAGCTTTCG
CTTATTTTTTTTGTTCTGATTCCTTTCTTGCATATTCTTCTATAGCTAACGCCGCAACCGCAGATTTTGA
AAAACCTTTTTGTTTCGCCATATCTGTTAATTTTTTATCTTGCTCTTTTGTCAGAGAAATCATAACTCTT
TTTTTCGATTCTGAAATCACCATTTAAAAAACTCCAATCAAATAATTTTATAAAGTTAGTGTATCACTTT
GTAATCATAAAAACAACAATAAAGCTACTTAAATATAGATTTATAAAAAACGTTGGCGAAAACGTTGGCG
ATTCGTTGGCGATTGAAAAACCCCTTAAACCCTTGAGCCAGTTGGGATAGAGCGTTTTTGGCACAAAAAT
TGGCACTCGGCACTTAATGGGGGGTCGTAGTACGGAAGCAAAATTCGCTTCCTTTCCCCCCATTTTTTTC
CAAATTCCAAATTTTTTTCAAAAATTTTCCAGCGCTACCGCTCGGCAAAATTGCAAGCAATTTTTAAAAT
CAAACCCATGAGGGAATTTCATTCCCTCATACTCCCTTGAGCCTCCTCCAACCGAAATAGAAGGGCGCTG
CGCTTATTATTTCATTCAGTCATCGGCTTTCATAATCTAACAGACAACATCTTCGCTGCAAAGCCACGCT
ACGCTCAAGGGCTTTTACGCTACGATAACGCCTGTTTTAACGATTATGCCGATAACTAAACGAAATAAAC
GCTAAAACGTCTCAGAAACGATTTTGAGACGTTTTAATAAAAAATCGGATAATAAATATATATAAACGTA
TATAGATTTCATAAAGTCTAACACACTAGACTTATTTACTTCGTAATTAAGTCGTTAAACCGTGTGCTCT
ACGACCAAAACTATAAAACCTTTAAGAACTTTCTTTTTTTACAAGAAAAAAGAAATTAGATAAATCTCTC
ATATCTTTTATTCAATAATCGCATCCGATTGCAGTATAAATTTAACGATCACTCATCATGTTCATATTTA
TCAGGATCCTCTAGAGTCGCGCAAAAGAAAAACGAAATGATACACCAATCAGTGCAAAAAAAGATATAAT
GGGAGATAAGACGGTTCGTGTTCGTGCTGACTTGCACCATATCATAAAAATCGAAACAGCAAAGAATGGC
GGAAACGTAAAAGAAGTTATGGAAATAAGACTTAGAAGCAAACTTAAGAGTGTGTTGATAGTGCAGTATC
TTAAAATTTTGTATAATAGGAATTGAAGTTAAATTAGATGCTAAAAATTTGTAATTAAGAAGGAGTGATT
AC
Features (pLannotate 1.2.2; 9 found; start..end, strand, type, name):
      1..735     +  CDS            erm: ERM_STREE - Experimental evidence at protein level: Swiss-Prot protein existence level 1. This protein produces a dimethylation of the adenine residue at position 2085 in 23S rRNA, resulting in reduced affinity between ribosomes and macrolide-lincosamide-streptogramin B antibiotics. From Streptococcus pneumoniae.
    781..1519    +  rep_origin     CloDF13 ori: Plasmids containing the CloDF13 (CDF) origin of replication can be propagated in E. coli cells that contain additional plasmids with compatible origins.
   1567..1658    +  promoter       AmpR promoter: bla
   1659..2450    +  CDS            SmR: aminoglycoside adenylyltransferase (Murphy, 1985); aadA; confers resistance to spectinomycin and streptomycin
   2703..6807    +  CDS            Cas9 (fragment): Cas9 (Csn1) endonuclease from the Streptococcus pyogenes Type II CRISPR/Cas system generates RNA-guided double strand breaks in DNA
   7029..7742    +  CDS            Superfolder GFP: Superfolder GFP is a basic (constitutively fluorescent) green fluorescent protein published in 2005, derived from Aequorea victoria. It is reported to be a very rapidly-maturing weak dimer.
   7771..7838    +  misc_RNA       tracrRNA (fragment): trans-activating CRISPR RNA for the Streptococcus pyogenes CRISPR/Cas9 system
   7929..7950    -  misc_feature   HA-R (fragment): right homology arm from intron 1 of the mouse Rosa26 gene (Soriano, 1999)
   8117..8737    -  CDS            repB: REPB_STRAG - Experimental evidence at protein level: Swiss-Prot protein existence level 1. Is essential for plasmid replication. Nicks the positive strand at the plus origin of replication. From Streptococcus agalactiae.
