>Addgene plasmid #157913 | pDS05 | addgene full sequence | sequence record 313247 | Addgene NGS Result
GAGTGATTACATGAACAAAAATATAAAATATTCTCAAAACTTTTTAACGAGTGAAAAAGTACTCAACCAA
ATAATAAAACAATTGAATTTAAAAGAAACCGATACCGTTTACGAAATTGGAACAGGTAAAGGGCATTTAA
CGACGAAACTGGCTAAAATAAGTAAACAGGTAACGTCTATTGAATTAGACAGTCATCTATTCAACTTATC
GTCAGAAAAATTAAAACTGAATACTCGTGTCACTTTAATTCACCAAGATATTCTACAGTTTCAATTCCCT
AACAAACAGAGGTATAAAATTGTTGGGAGTATTCCTTACCATTTAAGCACACAAATTATTAAAAAAGTGG
TTTTTGAAAGCCATGCGTCTGACATCTATCTGATTGTTGAAGAAGGATTCTACAAGCGTACCTTGGATAT
TCACCGAACACTAGGGTTGCTCTTGCACACTCAAGTCTCGATTCAGCAATTGCTTAAGCTGCCAGCGGAA
TGCTTTCATCCTAAACCAAAAGTAAACAGTGTCTTAATAAAACTTACCCGCCATACCACAGATGTTCCAG
ATAAATATTGGAAGCTATATACGTACTTTGTTTCAAAATGGGTCAATCGAGAATATCGTCAACTGTTTAC
TAAAAATCAGTTTCATCAAGCAATGAAACACGCCAAAGTAAACAATTTAAGTACCGTTACTTATGAGCAA
GTATTGTCTATTTTTAATAGTTATCTATTATTTAACGGGAGGAAATAATTCTATGAGTCGCTTTTGAATC
TAGAGCGGTTCAGTAGAAAAGATCAAAGGATCTTCTTGAGATCCTTTTTTTCTGCGCGTAATCTTTTGCC
CTGTAAACGAAAAAACCACCTGGGGAGGTGGTTTGATCGAAGGTTAAGTCAGTTGGGGAACTGCTTAACC
GTGGTAACTGGCTTTCGCAGAGCACAGCAACCAAATCTGTCCTTCCAGTGTAGCCGGACTTTGGCGCACA
CTTCAAGAGCAACCGCGTGTTTAGCTAAACAAATCCTCTGCGAACTCCCAGTTACCAATGGCTGCTGCCA
GTGGCGTTTTACCGTGCTTTTCCGGGTTGGACTCAAGTGAACAGTTACCGGATAAGGCGCAGCAGTCGGG
CTGAACGGGGAGTTCTTGCTTACAGCCCAGCTTGGAGCGAACGACCTACACCGAGCCGAGATACCAGTGT
GTGAGCTATGAGAAAGCGCCACACTTCCCGTAAGGGAGAAAGGCGGAACAGGTATCCGGTAAACGGCAGG
GTCGGAACAGGAGAGCGCAAGAGGGAGCGACCCGCCGGAAACGGTGGGGATCTTTAAGTCCTGTCGGGTT
TCGCCCGTACTGTCAGATTCATGGTTGAGCCTCACGGCTCCCACAGATGCACCGGAAAAGCGTCTGTTTA
TGTGAACTCTGGCAGGAGGGCGGAGCCTATGGAAAAACGCCACCGGCGCGGCCCTGCTGTTTTGCCTCAC
ATGTTAGTCCCCTGCTTATCCACGGAATCTGTGGGTAACTTTGTATGTGTCCGCAGCGCCCGCCGCAGTC
TCACGCCCGGAGCGTAGCGACCGAGTGAGCTAGCTATTTGTTTATTTTTCTAAATACATTCAAATATGTA
TCCGCTCATGAGACAATAACCCTGATAAATGCTTCAATAATATTGAAAAAGGAAGAGTATGAGGGAAGCG
GTGATCGCCGAAGTATCGACTCAACTATCAGAGGTAGTTGGCGTCATCGAGCGCCATCTCGAACCGACGT
TGCTGGCCGTACATTTGTACGGCTCCGCAGTGGATGGCGGCCTGAAGCCACACAGTGATATTGATTTGCT
GGTTACGGTGACCGTAAGGCTTGATGAAACAACGCGGCGAGCTTTGATCAACGACCTTTTGGAAACTTCG
GCTTCCCCTGGAGAGAGCGAGATTCTCCGCGCTGTAGAAGTCACCATTGTTGTGCACGACGACATCATTC
CGTGGCGTTATCCAGCTAAGCGCGAACTGCAATTTGGAGAATGGCAGCGCAATGACATTCTTGCAGGTAT
CTTCGAGCCAGCCACGATCGACATTGATCTGGCTATCTTGCTGACAAAAGCAAGAGAACATAGCGTTGCC
TTGGTAGGTCCAGCGGCGGAGGAACTCTTTGATCCGGTTCCTGAACAGGATCTATTTGAGGCGCTAAATG
AAACCTTAACGCTATGGAACTCGCCGCCCGACTGGGCTGGCGATGAGCGAAATGTAGTGCTTACGTTGTC
CCGCATTTGGTACAGCGCAGTAACCGGCAAAATCGCGCCGAAGGATGTCGCTGCCGACTGGGCAATGGAG
CGCCTGCCGGCCCAGTATCAGCCCGTCATACTTGAAGCTAGACAGGCTTATCTTGGACAAGAAGAAGATC
GCTTGGCCTCGCGCGCAGATCAGTTGGAAGAATTTGTCCACTACGTGAAAGGCGAGATCACCAAGGTAGT
CGGCAAATAATGTCTAACAATTCGTTCAAGTACAAGCACTTTGGGACGTTCTCCCTTAGTGCTTTTTTGA
TTTCTCATAGGCCGGCCTGTTAGTCATATGGACACTTAAGGCAAATTGTTCAGAACTGAATAAAGCTGAC
GTTTTGCTTCTATCCTTTCTTTGAGTTTTAGTGGATAATGATAATGAACAAGGTGTTCATAAATCTATTA
TAACAAGAATTCCAATCCCGGGTAAAGCTTCCAGCGGCCGCAGGAGGCAAAAATGGATAAGAAATACTCA
ATAGGCTTAGATATCGGCACAAATAGCGTCGGATGGGCGGTGATCACTGATGATTATAAGGTTCCGTCTA
AAAAGTTCAAGGTTCTGGGAAATACAGACCGCCACAGTATCAAAAAAAATCTTATAGGGGCTCTTTTATT
TGACAGTGGAGAGACAGCGGAAGCGACTCGTCTCAAACGGACAGCTCGTAGAAGGTATACACGTCGGAAG
AATCGTATTTGTTATCTACAGGAGATTTTTTCAAATGAGATGGCGAAAGTAGATGATAGTTTCTTTCATC
GACTTGAAGAGTCTTTTTTGGTGGAAGAAGACAAGAAGCATGAACGTCATCCTATTTTTGGAAATATAGT
AGATGAAGTTGCTTATCATGAGAAATATCCAACTATCTATCATCTGCGAAAAAAATTGGTAGATTCTACT
GATAAAGCGGATTTGCGCTTAATCTATTTGGCCTTAGCGCATATGATTAAGTTTCGTGGTCATTTTTTGA
TTGAGGGAGATTTAAATCCTGATAATAGTGATGTGGACAAACTATTTATCCAGTTGGTACAAACCTACAA
TCAATTATTTGAAGAAAACCCTATTAACGCAAGTGGAGTAGATGCTAAAGCGATTCTTTCTGCACGATTG
AGTAAATCAAGACGATTAGAAAATCTCATTGCTCAGCTCCCCGGTGAGAAGAAAAATGGCTTATTTGGGA
ATCTCATTGCTTTGTCATTGGGTTTGACCCCTAATTTTAAATCAAATTTTGATTTGGCAGAAGATGCTAA
ATTACAGCTTTCAAAAGATACTTACGATGATGATTTAGATAATTTATTGGCGCAAATTGGAGATCAATAT
GCTGATTTGTTTTTGGCAGCTAAGAATTTATCAGATGCTATTTTACTTTCAGATATCCTAAGATTAAATA
GTGAAATAACTAAGGCTCCCCTATCAGCTTCAATGATTAAACGCTACGATGAACATCATCAAGACTTGAC
TCTTTTAAAAGCTTTAGTTCGACAACAACTTCCAGAAAAGTATAAAGAAATCTTTTTTGATCAATCAAAA
AACGGATATGCAGGTTATATTGATGGGGGAGCTAGCCAAGAAGAATTTTATAAATTTATCAAACCAATTT
TAGAAAAAATGGATGGTACTGAGGAATTATTGGCGAAACTAAATCGTGAAGATTTGCTGCGCAAGCAACG
GACCTTTGACAACGGCTCTATTCCCCATCAAATTCACTTGGGTGAGCTGCATGCTATTCTGAGAAGACAA
GAAGACTTTTATCCATTTTTAAAAGACAATCGTGAGAAGATTGAAAAAATCTTGACTTTTCGAATTCCTT
ATTATGTTGGTCCATTGGCGCGTGGCAATAGTCGTTTTGCATGGATGACTCGGAAGTCTGAAGAAACAAT
TACCCCATGGAATTTTGAAGAAGTTGTCGATAAAGGTGCTTCAGCTCAATCATTTATTGAACGCATGACA
AACTTTGATAAAAATCTTCCAAATGAAAAAGTACTACCAAAACATAGTTTGCTTTATGAGTATTTTACGG
TTTATAACGAATTGACAAAGGTCAAATATGTTACTGAGGGAATGCGAAAACCAGCATTTCTTTCAGGTGA
ACAGAAGAAAGCCATTGTTGATTTACTCTTCAAAACAAATCGAAAAGTAACCGTTAAGCAATTAAAAGAA
GATTATTTCAAAAAAATAGAATGTTTTGATAGTGTTGAAATTTCAGGAGTTGAAGATAGATTTAATGCTT
CATTAGGTACCTACCATGATTTGCTAAAAATTATTAAAGATAAAGATTTTTTGGATAATGAAGAAAATGA
AGATATCTTAGAGGATATTGTTTTAACATTGACCTTATTTGAAGATAGGGAGATGATTGAGGAAAGACTT
AAAACATATGCTCACCTCTTTGATGATAAGGTGATGAAACAGCTTAAACGTCGCCGTTATACTGGTTGGG
GACGTTTGTCTCGAAAATTGATTAATGGTATTAGGGATAAGCAATCTGGCAAAACAATATTAGATTTTTT
GAAATCAGATGGTTTTGCCAATCGCAATTTTATGCAGCTGATCCATGATGATAGTTTGACATTTAAAGAA
GACATTCAAAAAGCACAAGTGTCTGGACAAGGCGATAGTTTACATGAACATATTGCAAATTTAGCTGGTA
GCCCTGCTATTAAAAAAGGTATTTTACAGACTGTAAAAGTTGTTGATGAATTGGTCAAAGTAATGGGGCG
GCATAAGCCAGAAAATATCGTTATTGAAATGGCACGTGAAAATCAGACAACTCAAAAGGGCCAGAAAAAT
TCGCGTGAGCGTATGAAACGTATTGAAGAAGGTATCAAAGAATTAGGAAGTCAGATTCTTAAAGAGCATC
CTGTTGAAAATACTCAATTGCAAAATGAAAAGCTCTATCTCTATTATCTCCAAAATGGAAGAGACATGTA
TGTGGACCAAGAATTAGATATTAATCGTTTAAGTGATTATGATGTCGATCACATTGTTCCACAAAGTTTC
ATTAAAGACGATTCAATAGACAATAAGGTCTTAACGCGTTCTGATAAAAATCGTGGTAAATCGAATAACG
TTCCAAGTGAAGAAGTAGTCAAAAAGATGAAAAACTATTGGAGACAACTTCTAAACGCCAAGTTAATCAC
TCAACGTAAGTTTGATAATTTAACGAAAGCTGAACGTGGAGGTTTGAGTGAACTTGATAAAGCTGGTTTT
ATCAAACGCCAATTGGTTGAAACTCGCCAAATCACTAAGCATGTGGCACAAATTTTGGATAGTCGCATGA
ATACTAAATACGATGAAAATGATAAACTTATTCGAGAGGTTAAAGTGATTACCTTAAAATCTAAATTAGT
TTCTGACTTCCGAAAAGATTTCCAATTCTATAAAGTACGTGAGATTAACAATTACCATCATGCCCATGAT
GCGTATCTTAATGCCGTCGTTGGAACTGCTTTGATTAAGAAATATCCAAAACTTGAATCGGAGTTTGTCT
ATGGTGATTATAAAGTTTATGATGTTCGTAAAATGATTGCTAAGTCTGAGCAGGAAATAGGCAAAGCAAC
CGCAAAATATTTCTTTTACTCTAATATCATGAACTTCTTCAAAACAGAAATTACACTTGCAAATGGAGAG
ATTCGCAAACGCCCTCTAATCGAAACTAATGGGGAAACTGGAGAAATTGTCTGGGATAAAGGGCGAGATT
TTGCCACAGTGCGCAAAGTATTGTCCATGCCCCAAGTCAATATTGTCAAGAAAACAGAAGTACAGACAGG
CGGATTCTCCAAGGAGTCAATTTTACCAAAAAGAAATTCGGACAAGCTTATTGCTCGTAAAAAAGACTGG
GATCCAAAAAAATATGGTGGTTTTGATAGTCCAACGGTAGCTTATTCAGTCCTAGTGGTTGCTAAGGTGG
AAAAAGGGAAATCGAAGAAGTTAAAATCCGTTAAAGAGTTACTAGGGATCACAATTATGGAAAGAAGTTC
CTTTGAAAAAAATCCGATTGACTTTTTAGAAGCTAAAGGATATAAGGAAGTTAGAAAAGACTTAATCGTT
AAACTACCTAAATATAGTCTTTTTGAGTTAGAAAACGGTCGTAAACGGATGCTGGCTAGTGCCGGAGAAT
TACAAAAAGGAAATGAGCTGGCTCTGCCAAGCAAATATGTGAATTTTTTATATTTAGCTAGTCATTATGA
AAAGTTGAAGGGTAGTCCAGAAGATAACGAACAAAAACAATTGTTTGTGGAGCAGCATAAGCATTATTTA
GATGAGATTATTGAGCAAATCAGTGAATTTTCTAAGCGTGTTATTTTAGCAGATGCCAATTTAGATAAAG
TTCTTAGTGCATATAACAAACATAGAGACAAACCAATACGTGAACAAGCAGAAAATATTATTCATTTATT
TACGTTGACGAATCTTGGAGCTCCCGCTGCTTTTAAATATTTTGATACAACAATTGATCGTAAACGATAT
ACGTCTACAAAAGAAGTTTTAGATGCCACTTTTATCCATCAATCCATCACTGGTCTTTATGAAACACGCA
TTGATTTGAGTCAGCTAGGAGGTGACTAAGTCGACCTCGAGACTAGTCAAGGTCGGCAATTCTGCAGTAC
TAGGACGCCGCCAAGCCAGCTTAAACCCAGCTCAATGAGCTGGGTTTTTTGTTTGTTAAAAATGAAGAAG
AAACTGTGAAGCGTATTTAGGTATAAGAGACAGCCATTCTACAGTTTATTCTTGACATTGCACTGTCCCC
CTGGTATAATAACTATATGAGACCTAGGAGGACAAACATGTCAAAAGGAGAAGAGCTGTTCACAGGTGTT
GTGCCGATTCTCGTTGAGCTTGACGGAGATGTAAACGGACACAAATTCTCTGTTCGCGGTGAAGGTGAAG
GAGATGCAACAAACGGCAAGCTGACATTGAAGTTTATTTGCACAACTGGAAAGCTGCCGGTTCCTTGGCC
GACACTTGTAACGACGCTGACTTACGGCGTTCAATGCTTCTCTCGTTATCCAGACCACATGAAACGCCAT
GATTTCTTCAAATCTGCAATGCCTGAAGGCTACGTTCAAGAGCGTACGATCAGCTTCAAAGATGACGGAA
CGTACAAAACAAGAGCAGAAGTGAAGTTTGAAGGTGACACACTTGTGAACCGCATTGAATTGAAAGGCAT
TGATTTCAAAGAAGATGGAAACATCCTTGGACACAAACTTGAATACAACTTCAACAGCCACAACGTATAC
ATCACTGCTGACAAACAAAAAAACGGCATCAAAGCAAACTTCAAAATCCGTCATAACGTAGAGGACGGTT
CTGTTCAGCTTGCTGATCATTATCAGCAAAATACACCGATCGGTGACGGCCCGGTTCTTCTTCCTGATAA
CCATTATTTATCAACTCAAAGCGTATTATCAAAAGACCCAAATGAAAAGCGTGACCACATGGTGCTGCTT
GAATTTGTGACAGCTGCTGGTATCACTCACGGCATGGATGAGCTTTATAAGTAAGGTCTCGGTTTAAGAG
CTATGCTGGAAACAGCATAGCAAGTTTAAATAAGGCTAGTCCGTTATCAACTTGAAAAAGTGGCACCGAG
TCGGTGCTTTTTTTCTGTCTCAATCGCAACATCAAACCAAAATAAAAACCCCCTTCGACTTTCGTCAGGG
GGCTTTTATTTATTCAATAATCCCTCCTCTCAATAAATCTATTGTTGTACTTAATTCAACTTCCATTTCT
CTGTATCTTTCAATACGCTCTTTTAAGTCCTTAATTTCTTTTTTTAATTCCTCATTTTCAGCAAATAACT
CTTTTTCTTTGTTTGTCATTTTATTTCCCCCGTTTCAGCATCAAGAACCTTTGCATAACTTGCTCTATAT
CCACACTGATAATTGCCCTCAAACCATAATCTAAAGGCGCTAGAGTTTGTTGAAACAATATCTTTTACAT
CATTCGTATTTAAAATTCCAAACTCCGCTCCCCTAAGGCGAATAAAAGCCATTAAATCTTTTGTATTTAC
CAAATTATAGTCATCCACTATATCTAAAAGTAAATTCTTCAATTCTCTTTTTTGGCTTTCATCAAGTGTT
ATATAGCGGTCAATATCAAAATCATTAATGTTCAAAATATCTTTTTTGTCGTATATATGTTTATTCTTAG
CAATAGCGTCCTTTGATTCATGAGTCAAATATTCATATGAACCTTTGATATAATCAAGTATCTCAACATG
AGCAACTGAACTATTCCCCAATTTTCGCTTAATCTTGTTCCTAACGCTTTCTATTGTTACAGGATTTCGT
GCAATATATATAACGTGATAGTGTGGTTTTTTATAGTGCTTTCCATTTTGTATAATATTACTATTATTCC
ATGTATCTTTATCTTTTTTTTCGTCCATATCGTGTAAAGGACTGACAGCCATAGATACGCCCAAACTCTC
TAATTTTTCTTTCCAATCATTAGGAATTGAGTCAGGATATAATAAAAATCCAAAATTTCTAGCTTTAGTA
TTTTTAATAGCCATGATATAATTACCTTATCAAAAACAAGTAGCGAAAACTCGTATCCTTCTAAAAACGC
GAGCTTTCGCTTATTTTTTTTGTTCTGATTCCTTTCTTGCATATTCTTCTATAGCTAACGCCGCAACCGC
AGATTTTGAAAAACCTTTTTGTTTCGCCATATCTGTTAATTTTTTATCTTGCTCTTTTGTCAGAGAAATC
ATAACTCTTTTTTTCGATTCTGAAATCACCATTTAAAAAACTCCAATCAAATAATTTTATAAAGTTAGTG
TATCACTTTGTAATCATAAAAACAACAATAAAGCTACTTAAATATAGATTTATAAAAAACGTTGGCGAAA
ACGTTGGCGATTCGTTGGCGATTGAAAAACCCCTTAAACCCTTGAGCCAGTTGGGATAGAGCGTTTTTGG
CACAAAAATTGGCACTCGGCACTTAATGGGGGGTCGTAGTACGGAAGCAAAATTCGCTTCCTTTCCCCCC
ATTTTTTTCCAAATTCCAAATTTTTTTCAAAAATTTTCCAGCGCTACCGCTCGGCAAAATTGCAAGCAAT
TTTTAAAATCAAACCCATGAGGGAATTTCATTCCCTCATACTCCCTTGAGCCTCCTCCAACCGAAATAGA
AGGGCGCTGCGCTTATTATTTCATTCAGTCATCGGCTTTCATAATCTAACAGACAACATCTTCGCTGCAA
AGCCACGCTACGCTCAAGGGCTTTTACGCTACGATAACGCCTGTTTTAACGATTATGCCGATAACTAAAC
GAAATAAACGCTAAAACGTCTCAGAAACGATTTTGAGACGTTTTAATAAAAAATCGGATAATAAATATAT
ATAAACGTATATAGATTTCATAAAGTCTAACACACTAGACTTATTTACTTCGTAATTAAGTCGTTAAACC
GTGTGCTCTACGACCAAAACTATAAAACCTTTAAGAACTTTCTTTTTTTACAAGAAAAAAGAAATTAGAT
AAATCTCTCATATCTTTTATTCAATAATCGCATCCGATTGCAGTATAAATTTAACGATCACTCATCATGT
TCATATTTATCAGGATCCTCTAGAGTCACAAAAAGAAAAACGAAATGATACACCAATCAGTGCAAAAAAA
GATATAATGGGAGATAAGACGGTTCGTGTTCGTGCTGACTTGCACCATATCATAAAAATCGAAACAGCAA
AGAATGGCGGAAACGTAAAAGAAGTTATGGAAATAAGACTTAGAAGCAAACTTAAGAGTGTGTTGATAGT
GCAGTATCTTAAAATTTTGTATAATAGGAATTGAAGTTAAATTAGATGCTAAAAATTTGTAATTAAGAAG
Features (pLannotate 1.2.2; 9 found; start..end, strand, type, name):
     11..745     +  CDS            erm: ERM_STREE - Experimental evidence at protein level: Swiss-Prot protein existence level 1. This protein produces a dimethylation of the adenine residue at position 2085 in 23S rRNA, resulting in reduced affinity between ribosomes and macrolide-lincosamide-streptogramin B antibiotics. From Streptococcus pneumoniae.
    791..1529    +  rep_origin     CloDF13 ori: Plasmids containing the CloDF13 (CDF) origin of replication can be propagated in E. coli cells that contain additional plasmids with compatible origins.
   1577..1668    +  promoter       AmpR promoter: bla
   1669..2460    +  CDS            SmR: aminoglycoside adenylyltransferase (Murphy, 1985); aadA; confers resistance to spectinomycin and streptomycin
   2713..6817    +  CDS            Cas9 (fragment): Cas9 (Csn1) endonuclease from the Streptococcus pyogenes Type II CRISPR/Cas system generates RNA-guided double strand breaks in DNA
   7038..7751    +  CDS            Superfolder GFP: Superfolder GFP is a basic (constitutively fluorescent) green fluorescent protein published in 2005, derived from Aequorea victoria. It is reported to be a very rapidly-maturing weak dimer.
   7780..7847    +  misc_RNA       tracrRNA (fragment): trans-activating CRISPR RNA for the Streptococcus pyogenes CRISPR/Cas9 system
   7938..7959    -  misc_feature   HA-R (fragment): right homology arm from intron 1 of the mouse Rosa26 gene (Soriano, 1999)
   8126..8746    -  CDS            repB: REPB_STRAG - Experimental evidence at protein level: Swiss-Prot protein existence level 1. Is essential for plasmid replication. Nicks the positive strand at the plus origin of replication. From Streptococcus agalactiae.
