[The description below was written by a language model from this plasmid's Addgene catalogue record and pLannotate feature annotations shown in this document.]
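Description:
pDS05 is an E. coli–Streptococcus pneumoniae shuttle plasmid that delivers a CRISPR-Cas9 genome-editing system to the pneumococcus without integrating into its chromosome. The E. coli portion derives from a pCDF-1b-type backbone and supplies the low-copy CloDF13 origin, which is compatible with other common origins. It also supplies an aadA (SmR) gene under the bla promoter for spectinomycin selection. For the Gram-positive host, the plasmid carries a repB replication-initiator gene of the rolling-circle type and an erm rRNA methyltransferase that confers erythromycin resistance. The record describes replication in S. pneumoniae as temperature sensitive, a property that generally allows a plasmid to be lost after a temperature shift. The feature table does not show which element accounts for this sensitivity.

The payload is wild-type S. pyogenes Cas9, described as zinc inducible, although the promoter itself is not annotated. It is accompanied by a single-guide RNA cassette in which the spacer position is occupied by a gfp gene, annotated as superfolder GFP, lying directly upstream of the tracrRNA-derived scaffold. This layout suggests that gfp acts as a placeholder to be swapped for a chosen targeting spacer, so that loss of fluorescence would mark successful clones. The record does not state this explicitly. A very short match to a mouse Rosa26 homology arm is almost certainly a spurious annotation.

The two sequence records, from the depositor and from repository sequencing, agree closely at about 10.1 kb, somewhat larger than the catalogued total of 9,358 bp. The associated work concerns Cas9-based genome editing in S. pneumoniae strain D39V.
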