Addgene plasmid #157913: pDS05
Purpose: A S. pneumoniae not integrated, temperature sensitive plasmid that carries the CRISPR system; a Zn inducible wtCas9 and a sgRNA which has its spacer sequence replaced by gfp gene
Depositing lab: Jan-Willem Veening. Depositing organization: Universite de Lausanne (UNIL). Publication: Harnessing CRISPR-Cas9 for Genome Editing in Streptococcus pneumoniae D39V. Synefiaridou D, Veening JW. Appl Environ Microbiol. 2021 Feb 26;87(6). pii: AEM.02762-20. doi: 10.1128/AEM.02762-20. Print 2021 Feb 26. PubMed 33397704.
Backbone
  Vector backbone: pcdf1-b
  Backbone size w/o insert (bp): 1718
  Total vector size (bp): 9358
  Vector type: Bacterial Expression, CRISPR
  Selectable markers: erythromycin
Growth in bacteria
  Bacterial resistance: Spectinomycin, 50 μg/mL
  Growth temperature: 37°C
  Growth strain: NEB Stable
  Copy number: Low Copy
Gene/Insert 1
  Gene/Insert name: wtCas9
  Species: S. pyogenes
Gene/Insert 2
  Gene/Insert name: gfp
  Insert size (bp): 738
Terms and licenses: Academic/Nonprofit Terms; Industry Terms: Not Available to Industry
Depositor comments: Please visit https://doi.org/10.1101/2020.06.13.149682 for bioRxiv preprint. To obtain this plasmid, please reach out directly to the depositing laboratory.
How to cite: pDS05 was a gift from Jan-Willem Veening (Addgene plasmid # 157913)
